Addgene plasmid #53372: pNW3
Purpose: Csy4 and Cas9 D10A nickase expression plasmid
Depositing lab: Keith Joung. Depositing organization: Massachusetts General Hospital. Publication: Dimeric CRISPR RNA-guided FokI nucleases for highly specific genome editing. Tsai SQ, Wyvekens N, Khayter C, Foden JA, Thapar V, Reyon D, Goodwin MJ, Aryee MJ, Joung JK. Nat Biotechnol. 2014 Apr 25. doi: 10.1038/nbt.2908. PubMed 24770325.
Backbone
  Vector backbone: pCAG-CFP
  Vector type: Mammalian Expression, CRISPR
Growth in bacteria
  Bacterial resistance: Ampicillin, 100 μg/mL
  Growth temperature: 37°C
  Growth strain: XL1 Blue
  Copy number: High Copy
Gene/Insert
  Gene/Insert name: Csy4-T2A-Cas9n (D10A) (alt names: Csy4; Cas9 nickase (D10A))
  Promoter: CAG
  Cloning method: Unknown
  Sequencing primers: 5′ pCAG-F; 3′ Bglob-pA-R
Terms and licenses: Academic/Nonprofit Terms; Industry Terms: Not Available to Industry
How to cite: pNW3 was a gift from Keith Joung (Addgene plasmid # 53372 ; http://n2t.net/addgene:53372 ; RRID:Addgene_53372)
