[The description below was written by a language model from this plasmid's Addgene catalogue record and pLannotate feature annotations shown in this document.]
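Description:
pNW3 is a 9,654 bp mammalian expression plasmid for CRISPR work, built on the pCAG-CFP backbone and designed to co-express the Csy4 endoribonuclease and the Cas9 D10A nickase from a single transcript. It is maintained in E. coli through a high-copy ColE1/pUC-type origin and selected with ampicillin via the β-lactamase gene and its native promoter. The backbone also carries remnants of lac regulatory sequence, an SV40 origin with a fragment of the SV40 promoter, and an SV40 polyadenylation signal. No mammalian selection marker is annotated, which suggests transient transfection use.

Expression is driven by the CAG promoter, annotated as its three component parts: the CMV immediate-early enhancer, the chicken β-actin promoter and a chimeric β-actin/β-globin intron. Downstream lies the Csy4 (Cas6f) coding sequence from Pseudomonas aeruginosa, followed by a short gap corresponding to the T2A peptide named in the catalogue entry, then the Streptococcus pyogenes Cas9 open reading frame and a C-terminal 3xFLAG tag. The rabbit β-globin polyadenylation signal terminates the transcript. T2A ribosomal skipping yields the two proteins separately. The automated annotation labels the Cas9 coding sequence as the VQR PAM variant, but this appears to be a nearest-match label. The catalogue describes the insert as the D10A nickase, which inactivates the RuvC domain so that only one DNA strand is cut.

Csy4 cleaves RNA at its specific recognition hairpins, so it can release multiple guide RNAs from one precursor transcript supplied on a separate plasmid. With the nickase, this supports paired-nicking genome editing. The associated publication concerns dimeric RNA-guided FokI nucleases, but the record does not state this plasmid's role in that study.
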