Features (pLannotate 1.2.2; 20 found; start..end, strand, type, name):
      4..383     +  enhancer       CMV enhancer: human cytomegalovirus immediate early enhancer
    386..661     +  promoter       chicken β-actin promoter: No description available
    662..1670    +  intron         chimeric intron: chimera between introns from chicken β-actin and rabbit β-globin
   1719..1755    +  misc_feature   MCS (fragment): multiple cloning site
   1769..2329    +  CDS            cas6f: CAS6_PSEAB - Also known as csy4. Experimental evidence at protein level: Swiss-Prot protein existence level 1. CRISPR (clustered regularly interspaced short palindromic repeat) is an adaptive immune system that provides protection against mobile genetic elements (viruses, transposable elements and conjugative plasmids). CRISPR clusters contain sequences complementary to antecedent mobile elements and target invading nucleic acids. CRISPR clusters are transcribed and processed into CRISPR RNA (crRNA). Processes pre-crRNA into individual crRNA units. Absolutely required for crRNA production or s
   2384..6487    +  CDS            Cas9 VQR: Streptococcus pyogenes Cas9 endonuclease with the D1135V/R1335Q/T1337R mutations has an altered recognition specificity for the protospacer adjacent motif (PAM) (Kleinstiver et al., 2015)
   6521..6586    +  CDS            3xFLAG: three tandem FLAG® epitope tags, followed by an enterokinase cleavage site
   6599..6670    +  CDS            HBB (fragment): HBB_PONPY - Experimental evidence at transcript level: Swiss-Prot protein existence level 2. Involved in oxygen transport from the lung to the various peripheral tissues. From Pongo pygmaeus (Bornean orangutan).
   6741..6796    +  polyA_signal   β-globin poly(A) signal: rabbit β-globin polyadenylation signal (Gil and Proudfoot, 1987)
   7181..7197    -  protein_bind   lac operator: The lac repressor binds to the lac operator to inhibit transcription in E. coli. This inhibition can be relieved by adding lactose or isopropyl-β-D-thiogalactopyranoside (IPTG). lac repressor encoded by lacI
   7205..7235    -  promoter       lac promoter: promoter for the E. coli lac operon
   7250..7271    -  protein_bind   CAP binding site: CAP binding activates transcription in the presence of cAMP. E. coli catabolite activator protein
   7284..7323    -  CDS            lacI (fragment): lac repressor; lacI; The lac repressor binds to the lac operator to inhibit transcription in E. coli. This inhibition can be relieved by adding lactose or isopropyl-β-D-thiogalactopyranoside (IPTG).
   7330..7352    +  promoter       SV40 promoter (fragment): SV40 enhancer and early promoter
   7376..7511    +  rep_origin     SV40 ori: SV40 origin of replication
   7531..7665    +  polyA_signal   SV40 poly(A) signal: SV40 polyadenylation signal
   7667..7721    -  CDS            lacI (fragment): lac repressor; lacI; The lac repressor binds to the lac operator to inhibit transcription in E. coli. This inhibition can be relieved by adding lactose or isopropyl-β-D-thiogalactopyranoside (IPTG).
   7904..8492    -  rep_origin     ori: high-copy-number ColE1/pMB1/pBR322/pUC origin of replication
   8663..9523    -  CDS            AmpR: β-lactamase; bla; confers resistance to ampicillin, carbenicillin, and related antibiotics
   9524..9628    -  promoter       AmpR promoter: bla
>Addgene plasmid #53372 | pNW3 | depositor full sequence | sequence record 83240 | pNW3 sequence 9654 bps
GTCGACATTGATTATTGACTAGTTATTAATAGTAATCAATTACGGGGTCATTAGTTCATAGCCCATATAT
GGAGTTCCGCGTTACATAACTTACGGTAAATGGCCCGCCTGGCTGACCGCCCAACGACCCCCGCCCATTG
ACGTCAATAATGACGTATGTTCCCATAGTAACGCCAATAGGGACTTTCCATTGACGTCAATGGGTGGACT
ATTTACGGTAAACTGCCCACTTGGCAGTACATCAAGTGTATCATATGCCAAGTACGCCCCCTATTGACGT
CAATGACGGTAAATGGCCCGCCTGGCATTATGCCCAGTACATGACCTTATGGGACTTTCCTACTTGGCAG
TACATCTACGTATTAGTCATCGCTATTACCATGGGTCGAGGTGAGCCCCACGTTCTGCTTCACTCTCCCC
ATCTCCCCCCCCTCCCCACCCCCAATTTTGTATTTATTTATTTTTTAATTATTTTGTGCAGCGATGGGGG
CGGGGGGGGGGGGGGCGCGCGCCAGGCGGGGCGGGGCGGGGCGAGGGGCGGGGCGGGGCGAGGCGGAGAG
GTGCGGCGGCAGCCAATCAGAGCGGCGCGCTCCGAAAGTTTCCTTTTATGGCGAGGCGGCGGCGGCGGCG
GCCCTATAAAAAGCGAAGCGCGCGGCGGGCGGGAGTCGCTGCGTTGCCTTCGCCCCGTGCCCCGCTCCGC
GCCGCCTCGCGCCGCCCGCCCCGGCTCTGACTGACCGCGTTACTCCCACAGGTGAGCGGGCGGGACGGCC
CTTCTCCTCCGGGCTGTAATTAGCGCTTGGTTTAATGACGGCTCGTTTCTTTTCTGTGGCTGCGTGAAAG
CCTTAAAGGGCTCCGGGAGGGCCCTTTGTGCGGGGGGGAGCGGCTCGGGGGGTGCGTGCGTGTGTGTGTG
CGTGGGGAGCGCCGCGTGCGGCCCGCGCTGCCCGGCGGCTGTGAGCGCTGCGGGCGCGGCGCGGGGCTTT
GTGCGCTCCGCGTGTGCGCGAGGGGAGCGCGGCCGGGGGCGGTGCCCCGCGGTGCGGGGGGGCTGCGAGG
GGAACAAAGGCTGCGTGCGGGGTGTGTGCGTGGGGGGGTGAGCAGGGGGTGTGGGCGCGGCGGTCGGGCT
GTAACCCCCCCCTGCACCCCCCTCCCCGAGTTGCTGAGCACGGCCCGGCTTCGGGTGCGGGGCTCCGTGC
GGGGCGTGGCGCGGGGCTCGCCGTGCCGGGCGGGGGGTGGCGGCAGGTGGGGGTGCCGGGCGGGGCGGGG
CCGCCTCGGGCCGGGGAGGGCTCGGGGGAGGGGCGCGGCGGCCCCGGAGCGCCGGCGGCTGTCGAGGCGC
GGCGAGCCGCAGCCATTGCCTTTTATGGTAATCGTGCGAGAGGGCGCAGGGACTTCCTTTGTCCCAAATC
TGGCGGAGCCGAAATCTGGGAGGCGCCGCCGCACCCCCTCTAGCGGGCGCGGGCGAAGCGGTGCGGCGCC
GGCAGGAAGGAAATGGGCGGGGAGGGCCTTCGTGCGTCGCCGCGCCGCCGTCCCCTTCTCCATCTCCAGC
CTCGGGGCTGCCGCAGGGGGACGGCTGCCTTCGGGGGGGACGGGGCAGGGCGGGGTTCGGCTTCTGGCGT
GTGACCGGCGGCTCTAGAGCCTCTGCTAACCATGTTCATGCCTTCTTCTTTTTCCTACAGCTCCTGGGCA
ACGTGCTGGTTATTGTGCTGTCTCATCATTTTGGCAAAGAATTCTGCAGTCGACGGTACCGCGGGCCCGG
GATCCACCGGTCGCCACCATGGACCACTACCTCGACATTCGCTTGCGACCGGACCCGGAATTTCCCCCGG
CGCAACTCATGAGCGTGCTCTTCGGCAAGCTCCACCAGGCCCTGGTGGCACAGGGCGGGGACAGGATCGG
CGTGAGCTTCCCCGACCTCGACGAAAGCCGCTCCCGGCTGGGCGAGCGCCTGCGCATTCATGCCTCGGCG
GACGACCTTCGTGCCCTGCTCGCCCGGCCCTGGCTGGAAGGGTTGCGGGACCATCTGCAATTCGGAGAAC
CGGCAGTCGTGCCTCACCCCACACCGTACCGTCAGGTCAGTCGGGTTCAGGCGAAAAGCAATCCGGAACG
CCTGCGGCGGCGGCTCATGCGCCGGCACGATCTGAGTGAGGAGGAGGCTCGGAAACGCATTCCCGATACG
GTCGCGAGAGCCTTGGACCTGCCCTTCGTCACGCTACGCAGCCAGAGCACCGGACAGCACTTCCGTCTCT
TCATCCGCCACGGGCCGTTGCAGGTGACGGCAGAGGAAGGAGGATTCACCTGTTACGGGTTGAGCAAAGG
AGGTTTCGTTCCCTGGTTCGAGGGCAGAGGAAGTCTGTTAACATGCGGTGACGTCGAGGAGAATCCTGGC
CCAATGGATAAAAAGTATTCTATTGGTTTAGCCATCGGCACTAATTCCGTTGGATGGGCTGTCATAACCG
ATGAATACAAAGTACCTTCAAAGAAATTTAAGGTGTTGGGGAACACAGACCGTCATTCGATTAAAAAGAA
TCTTATCGGTGCCCTCCTATTCGATAGTGGCGAAACGGCAGAGGCGACTCGCCTGAAACGAACCGCTCGG
AGAAGGTATACACGTCGCAAGAACCGAATATGTTACTTACAAGAAATTTTTAGCAATGAGATGGCCAAAG
TTGACGATTCTTTCTTTCACCGTTTGGAAGAGTCCTTCCTTGTCGAAGAGGACAAGAAACATGAACGGCA
CCCCATCTTTGGAAACATAGTAGATGAGGTGGCATATCATGAAAAGTACCCAACGATTTATCACCTCAGA
AAAAAGCTAGTTGACTCAACTGATAAAGCGGACCTGAGGTTAATCTACTTGGCTCTTGCCCATATGATAA
AGTTCCGTGGGCACTTTCTCATTGAGGGTGATCTAAATCCGGACAACTCGGATGTCGACAAACTGTTCAT
CCAGTTAGTACAAACCTATAATCAGTTGTTTGAAGAGAACCCTATAAATGCAAGTGGCGTGGATGCGAAG
GCTATTCTTAGCGCCCGCCTCTCTAAATCCCGACGGCTAGAAAACCTGATCGCACAATTACCCGGAGAGA
AGAAAAATGGGTTGTTCGGTAACCTTATAGCGCTCTCACTAGGCCTGACACCAAATTTTAAGTCGAACTT
CGACTTAGCTGAAGATGCCAAATTGCAGCTTAGTAAGGACACGTACGATGACGATCTCGACAATCTACTG
GCACAAATTGGAGATCAGTATGCGGACTTATTTTTGGCTGCCAAAAACCTTAGCGATGCAATCCTCCTAT
CTGACATACTGAGAGTTAATACTGAGATTACCAAGGCGCCGTTATCCGCTTCAATGATCAAAAGGTACGA
TGAACATCACCAAGACTTGACACTTCTCAAGGCCCTAGTCCGTCAGCAACTGCCTGAGAAATATAAGGAA
ATATTCTTTGATCAGTCGAAAAACGGGTACGCAGGTTATATTGACGGCGGAGCGAGTCAAGAGGAATTCT
ACAAGTTTATCAAACCCATATTAGAGAAGATGGATGGGACGGAAGAGTTGCTTGTAAAACTCAATCGCGA
AGATCTACTGCGAAAGCAGCGGACTTTCGACAACGGTAGCATTCCACATCAAATCCACTTAGGCGAATTG
CATGCTATACTTAGAAGGCAGGAGGATTTTTATCCGTTCCTCAAAGACAATCGTGAAAAGATTGAGAAAA
TCCTAACCTTTCGCATACCTTACTATGTGGGACCCCTGGCCCGAGGGAACTCTCGGTTCGCATGGATGAC
AAGAAAGTCCGAAGAAACGATTACTCCATGGAATTTTGAGGAAGTTGTCGATAAAGGTGCGTCAGCTCAA
TCGTTCATCGAGAGGATGACCAACTTTGACAAGAATTTACCGAACGAAAAAGTATTGCCTAAGCACAGTT
TACTTTACGAGTATTTCACAGTGTACAATGAACTCACGAAAGTTAAGTATGTCACTGAGGGCATGCGTAA
ACCCGCCTTTCTAAGCGGAGAACAGAAGAAAGCAATAGTAGATCTGTTATTCAAGACCAACCGCAAAGTG
ACAGTTAAGCAATTGAAAGAGGACTACTTTAAGAAAATTGAATGCTTCGATTCTGTCGAGATCTCCGGGG
TAGAAGATCGATTTAATGCGTCACTTGGTACGTATCATGACCTCCTAAAGATAATTAAAGATAAGGACTT
CCTGGATAACGAAGAGAATGAAGATATCTTAGAAGATATAGTGTTGACTCTTACCCTCTTTGAAGATCGG
GAAATGATTGAGGAAAGACTAAAAACATACGCTCACCTGTTCGACGATAAGGTTATGAAACAGTTAAAGA
GGCGTCGCTATACGGGCTGGGGACGATTGTCGCGGAAACTTATCAACGGGATAAGAGACAAGCAAAGTGG
TAAAACTATTCTCGATTTTCTAAAGAGCGACGGCTTCGCCAATAGGAACTTTATGCAGCTGATCCATGAT
GACTCTTTAACCTTCAAAGAGGATATACAAAAGGCACAGGTTTCCGGACAAGGGGACTCATTGCACGAAC
ATATTGCGAATCTTGCTGGTTCGCCAGCCATCAAAAAGGGCATACTCCAGACAGTCAAAGTAGTGGATGA
GCTAGTTAAGGTCATGGGACGTCACAAACCGGAAAACATTGTAATCGAGATGGCACGCGAAAATCAAACG
ACTCAGAAGGGGCAAAAAAACAGTCGAGAGCGGATGAAGAGAATAGAAGAGGGTATTAAAGAACTGGGCA
GCCAGATCTTAAAGGAGCATCCTGTGGAAAATACCCAATTGCAGAACGAGAAACTTTACCTCTATTACCT
ACAAAATGGAAGGGACATGTATGTTGATCAGGAACTGGACATAAACCGTTTATCTGATTACGACGTCGAT
CACATTGTACCCCAATCCTTTTTGAAGGACGATTCAATCGACAATAAAGTGCTTACACGCTCGGATAAGA
ACCGAGGGAAAAGTGACAATGTTCCAAGCGAGGAAGTCGTAAAGAAAATGAAGAACTATTGGCGGCAGCT
CCTAAATGCGAAACTGATAACGCAAAGAAAGTTCGATAACTTAACTAAAGCTGAGAGGGGTGGCTTGTCT
GAACTTGACAAGGCCGGATTTATTAAACGTCAGCTCGTGGAAACCCGCCAAATCACAAAGCATGTTGCAC
AGATACTAGATTCCCGAATGAATACGAAATACGACGAGAACGATAAGCTGATTCGGGAAGTCAAAGTAAT
CACTTTAAAGTCAAAATTGGTGTCGGACTTCAGAAAGGATTTTCAATTCTATAAAGTTAGGGAGATAAAT
AACTACCACCATGCGCACGACGCTTATCTTAATGCCGTCGTAGGGACCGCACTCATTAAGAAATACCCGA
AGCTAGAAAGTGAGTTTGTGTATGGTGATTACAAAGTTTATGACGTCCGTAAGATGATCGCGAAAAGCGA
ACAGGAGATAGGCAAGGCTACAGCCAAATACTTCTTTTATTCTAACATTATGAATTTCTTTAAGACGGAA
ATCACTCTGGCAAACGGAGAGATACGCAAACGACCTTTAATTGAAACCAATGGGGAGACAGGTGAAATCG
TATGGGATAAGGGCCGGGACTTCGCGACGGTGAGAAAAGTTTTGTCCATGCCCCAAGTCAACATAGTAAA
GAAAACTGAGGTGCAGACCGGAGGGTTTTCAAAGGAATCGATTCTTCCAAAAAGGAATAGTGATAAGCTC
ATCGCTCGTAAAAAGGACTGGGACCCGAAAAAGTACGGTGGCTTCGATAGCCCTACAGTTGCCTATTCTG
TCCTAGTAGTGGCAAAAGTTGAGAAGGGAAAATCCAAGAAACTGAAGTCAGTCAAAGAATTATTGGGGAT
AACGATTATGGAGCGCTCGTCTTTTGAAAAGAACCCCATCGACTTCCTTGAGGCGAAAGGTTACAAGGAA
GTAAAAAAGGATCTCATAATTAAACTACCAAAGTATAGTCTGTTTGAGTTAGAAAATGGCCGAAAACGGA
TGTTGGCTAGCGCCGGAGAGCTTCAAAAGGGGAACGAACTCGCACTACCGTCTAAATACGTGAATTTCCT
GTATTTAGCGTCCCATTACGAGAAGTTGAAAGGTTCACCTGAAGATAACGAACAGAAGCAACTTTTTGTT
GAGCAGCACAAACATTATCTCGACGAAATCATAGAGCAAATTTCGGAATTCAGTAAGAGAGTCATCCTAG
CTGATGCCAATCTGGACAAAGTATTAAGCGCATACAACAAGCACAGGGATAAACCCATACGTGAGCAGGC
GGAAAATATTATCCATTTGTTTACTCTTACCAACCTCGGCGCTCCAGCCGCATTCAAGTATTTTGACACA
ACGATAGATCGCAAACGATACACTTCTACCAAGGAGGTGCTAGACGCGACACTGATTCACCAATCCATCA
CGGGATTATATGAAACTCGGATAGATTTGTCACAGCTTGGGGGTGACGGATCCCCCAAGAAGAAGAGGAA
AGTCTCGAGCGACTACAAAGACCATGACGGTGATTATAAAGATCATGACATCGATTACAAGGATGACGAT
GACAAGTGAAGCGGCCGCACTCCTCAGGTGCAGGCTGCCTATCAGAAGGTGGTGGCTGGTGTGGCCAATG
CCCTGGCTCACAAATACCACTGAGATCTTTTTCCCTCTGCCAAAAATTATGGGGACATCATGAAGCCCCT
TGAGCATCTGACTTCTGGCTAATAAAGGAAATTTATTTTCATTGCAATAGTGTGTTGGAATTTTTTGTGT
CTCTCACTCGGAAGGACATATGGGAGGGCAAATCATTTAAAACATCAGAATGAGTATTTGGTTTAGAGTT
TGGCAACATATGCCCATATGCTGGCTGCCATGAACAAAGGTTGGCTATAAAGAGGTCATCAGTATATGAA
ACAGCCCCCTGCTGTCCATTCCTTATTCCATAGAAAAGCCTTGACTTGAGGTTAGATTTTTTTTATATTT
TGTTTTGTGTTATTTTTTTCTTTAACATCCCTAAAATTTTCCTTACATGTTTTACTAGCCAGATTTTTCC
TCCTCTCCTGACTACTCCCAGTCATAGCTGTCCCTCTTCTCTTATGAAGATCCCTCGACCTGCAGCCCAA
GCTTGGCGTAATCATGGTCATAGCTGTTTCCTGTGTGAAATTGTTATCCGCTCACAATTCCACACAACAT
ACGAGCCGGAAGCATAAAGTGTAAAGCCTGGGGTGCCTAATGAGTGAGCTAACTCACATTAATTGCGTTG
CGCTCACTGCCCGCTTTCCAGTCGGGAAACCTGTCGTGCCAGCGGATCCGCATCTCAATTAGTCAGCAAC
CATAGTCCCGCCCCTAACTCCGCCCATCCCGCCCCTAACTCCGCCCAGTTCCGCCCATTCTCCGCCCCAT
GGCTGACTAATTTTTTTTATTTATGCAGAGGCCGAGGCCGCCTCGGCCTCTGAGCTATTCCAGAAGTAGT
GAGGAGGCTTTTTTGGAGGCCTAGGCTTTTGCAAAAAGCTAACTTGTTTATTGCAGCTTATAATGGTTAC
AAATAAAGCAATAGCATCACAAATTTCACAAATAAAGCATTTTTTTCACTGCATTCTAGTTGTGGTTTGT
CCAAACTCATCAATGTATCTTATCATGTCTGGATCCGCTGCATTAATGAATCGGCCAACGCGCGGGGAGA
GGCGGTTTGCGTATTGGGCGCTCTTCCGCTTCCTCGCTCACTGACTCGCTGCGCTCGGTCGTTCGGCTGC
GGCGAGCGGTATCAGCTCACTCAAAGGCGGTAATACGGTTATCCACAGAATCAGGGGATAACGCAGGAAA
GAACATGTGAGCAAAAGGCCAGCAAAAGGCCAGGAACCGTAAAAAGGCCGCGTTGCTGGCGTTTTTCCAT
AGGCTCCGCCCCCCTGACGAGCATCACAAAAATCGACGCTCAAGTCAGAGGTGGCGAAACCCGACAGGAC
TATAAAGATACCAGGCGTTTCCCCCTGGAAGCTCCCTCGTGCGCTCTCCTGTTCCGACCCTGCCGCTTAC
CGGATACCTGTCCGCCTTTCTCCCTTCGGGAAGCGTGGCGCTTTCTCAATGCTCACGCTGTAGGTATCTC
AGTTCGGTGTAGGTCGTTCGCTCCAAGCTGGGCTGTGTGCACGAACCCCCCGTTCAGCCCGACCGCTGCG
CCTTATCCGGTAACTATCGTCTTGAGTCCAACCCGGTAAGACACGACTTATCGCCACTGGCAGCAGCCAC
TGGTAACAGGATTAGCAGAGCGAGGTATGTAGGCGGTGCTACAGAGTTCTTGAAGTGGTGGCCTAACTAC
GGCTACACTAGAAGGACAGTATTTGGTATCTGCGCTCTGCTGAAGCCAGTTACCTTCGGAAAAAGAGTTG
GTAGCTCTTGATCCGGCAAACAAACCACCGCTGGTAGCGGTGGTTTTTTTGTTTGCAAGCAGCAGATTAC
GCGCAGAAAAAAAGGATCTCAAGAAGATCCTTTGATCTTTTCTACGGGGTCTGACGCTCAGTGGAACGAA
AACTCACGTTAAGGGATTTTGGTCATGAGATTATCAAAAAGGATCTTCACCTAGATCCTTTTAAATTAAA
AATGAAGTTTTAAATCAATCTAAAGTATATATGAGTAAACTTGGTCTGACAGTTACCAATGCTTAATCAG
TGAGGCACCTATCTCAGCGATCTGTCTATTTCGTTCATCCATAGTTGCCTGACTCCCCGTCGTGTAGATA
ACTACGATACGGGAGGGCTTACCATCTGGCCCCAGTGCTGCAATGATACCGCGAGACCCACGCTCACCGG
CTCCAGATTTATCAGCAATAAACCAGCCAGCCGGAAGGGCCGAGCGCAGAAGTGGTCCTGCAACTTTATC
CGCCTCCATCCAGTCTATTAATTGTTGCCGGGAAGCTAGAGTAAGTAGTTCGCCAGTTAATAGTTTGCGC
AACGTTGTTGCCATTGCTACAGGCATCGTGGTGTCACGCTCGTCGTTTGGTATGGCTTCATTCAGCTCCG
GTTCCCAACGATCAAGGCGAGTTACATGATCCCCCATGTTGTGCAAAAAAGCGGTTAGCTCCTTCGGTCC
TCCGATCGTTGTCAGAAGTAAGTTGGCCGCAGTGTTATCACTCATGGTTATGGCAGCACTGCATAATTCT
CTTACTGTCATGCCATCCGTAAGATGCTTTTCTGTGACTGGTGAGTACTCAACCAAGTCATTCTGAGAAT
AGTGTATGCGGCGACCGAGTTGCTCTTGCCCGGCGTCAATACGGGATAATACCGCGCCACATAGCAGAAC
TTTAAAAGTGCTCATCATTGGAAAACGTTCTTCGGGGCGAAAACTCTCAAGGATCTTACCGCTGTTGAGA
TCCAGTTCGATGTAACCCACTCGTGCACCCAACTGATCTTCAGCATCTTTTACTTTCACCAGCGTTTCTG
GGTGAGCAAAAACAGGAAGGCAAAATGCCGCAAAAAAGGGAATAAGGGCGACACGGAAATGTTGAATACT
CATACTCTTCCTTTTTCAATATTATTGAAGCATTTATCAGGGTTATTGTCTCATGAGCGGATACATATTT
GAATGTATTTAGAAAAATAAACAAATAGGGGTTCCGCGCACATTTCCCCGAAAAGTGCCACCTG
