>Addgene plasmid #53372 | pNW3 | addgene partial sequence | sequence record 87770 | pCAG-F 5'-GCAACGTGCTGGTTATTGTG-3'
TCTGCAGTCGACGGTACCGCGGGCCCGGGATCCACCGGTCGCCACCATGGACCACTACCTCGACATTCGC
TTGCGACCGGACCCGGAATTTCCCCCGGCGCAACTCATGAGCGTGCTCTTCGGCAAGCTCCACCAGGCCC
TGGTGGCACAGGGCGGGGACAGGATCGGCGTGAGCTTCCCCGACCTCGACGAAAGCCGCTCCCGGCTGGG
CGAGCGCCTGCGCATTCATGCCTCGGCGGACGACCTTCGTGCCCTGCTCGCCCGGCCCTGGCTGGAAGGG
TTGCGGGACCATCTGCAATTCGGAGAACCGGCAGTCGTGCCTCACCCCACACCGTACCGTCAGGTCAGTC
GGGTTCAGGCGAAAAGCAATCCGGAACGCCTGCGGCGGCGGCTCATGCGCCGGCACGATCTGAGTGAGGA
GGAGGCTCGGAAACGCATTCCCGATACGGTCGCGAGAGCCTTGGACCTGCCCTTCGTCACGCTACGCAGC
CAGAGCACCGGACAGCACTTCCGTCTCTTCATCCGCCACGGGCCGTTGCAGGTGACGGCAGAGGAAGGAG
GATTCACCTGTTACGGGTTGAGCAAAGGAGGTTTCGTTCCCTGGTTCGAGGGCAGAGGAAGTCTGTTAAC
ATGCGGTGACGTCGAGGAGAATCCTGGCCCAATGGATAAAAAGTATTCTATTGGTTTAGCCATCGGCACT
AATTCCGTTGGATGGGCTGTCATAA
