>Addgene plasmid #53372 | pNW3 | addgene partial sequence | sequence record 87772 | Bglob-pA-R 5'-ttttggcagagggaaaaaga-3'
ATTGGCCACACCAGCCACCACCTTCTGATAGGCAGCCTGCACCTGAGGAGTGCGGCCGCTTCACTTGTCA
TCGTCATCCTTGTAATCGATGTCATGATCTTTATAATCACCGTCATGGTCTTTGTAGTCGCTCGAGACTT
TCCTCTTCTTCTTGGGGGATCCGTCACCCCCAAGCTGTGACAAATCTATCCGAGTTTCATATAATCCCGT
GATGGATTGGTGAATCAGTGTCGCGTCTAGCACCTCCTTGGTAGAAGTGTATCGTTTGCGATCTATCGTT
GTGTCAAAATACTTGAATGCGGCTGGAGCGCCGAGGTTGGTAAGAGTAAACAAATGGATAATATTTTCCG
CCTGCTCACGTATGGGTTTATCCCTGTGCTTGTTGTATGCGCTTAATACTTTGTCCAGATTGGCATCAGC
TAGGATGACTCTCTTACTGAATTCCGAAATTTGCTCTATGATTTCGTCGAGATAATGTTTGTGCTGCTCA
ACAAAAAGTTGCTTCTGTTCGTTATCTTCAGGTGAACCTTTCAACTTCTCGTAATGGGACGCTAAATACA
GGAAATTCACGTATTTAGACGGTAGTGCGAGTTCGTTCCCCTTTTGAAGCTCTCCGGCGCTAGCCAACAT
CCGTTTTCGGCCATTTTCTAACTCAAACAGACTATACTTTGGTAGTTTAATTATGAGATCCTTTTTTACT
TCCTTGTAACCTTTCGCCTCAAGGAAGTCGATGGGGTTCTTTTCAAAAGACGAGCGCTCCATAATCGTTA
TCCCCAA
