>Addgene plasmid #53372 | pNW3 | addgene partial sequence | sequence record 87774 | KJdCas9-F1 5'-GACGTCACAAACCGGAAAAC-3'
AACGACTCAGAAGGGGCAAAAAAACAGTCGAGAGCGGATGAAGAGAATAGAAGAGGGTATTAAAGAACTG
GGCAGCCAGATCTTAAAGGAGCATCCTGTGGAAAATACCCAATTGCAGAACGAGAAACTTTACCTCTATT
ACCTACAAAATGGAAGGGACATGTATGTTGATCAGGAACTGGACATAAACCGTTTATCTGATTACGACGT
CGATCACATTGTACCCCAATCCTTTTTGAAGGACGATTCAATCGACAATAAAGTGCTTACACGCTCGGAT
AAGAACCGAGGGAAAAGTGACAATGTTCCAAGCGAGGAAGTCGTAAAGAAAATGAAGAACTATTGGCGGC
AGCTCCTAAATGCGAAACTGATAACGCAAAGAAAGTTCGATAACTTAACTAAAGCTGAGAGGGGTGGCTT
GTCTGAACTTGACAAGGCCGGATTTATTAAACGTCAGCTCGTGGAAACCCGCCAAATCACAAAGCATGTT
GCACAGATACTAGATTCCCGAATGAATACGAAATACGACGAGAACGATAAGCTGATTCGGGAAGTCAAAG
TAATCACTTTAAAGTCAAAATTGGTGTCGGACTTCAGAAAGGATTTTCAATTCTATAAAGTTAGGGAGAT
AAATAACTACCACCATGCGCACGACGCTTATCTTAATGCCGTCGTAGGGACCGCACTCATTAAGAAATAC
CCGAAGCTAGAAAGTGA
